Addgene plasmid #108208: pM1R
Purpose: Expresses MsePCNA1-PdR fusion protein in E. coli
Depositing lab: Teruyuki Nagamune. Depositing organization: The University of Tokyo. Publication: A Stable Artificial Multienzymatic Complex Using a Heterotrimeric Protein From Metallosphaera sedula. Iwata F, Hirakawa H, Nagamune T. Biotechnol J. 2018 Nov;13(11):e1700662. doi: 10.1002/biot.201700662. Epub 2018 Apr 30. PubMed 29663675.
Backbone
  Vector backbone: pET-28b(+)
  Backbone manufacturer: Merck Millipore
  Backbone size w/o insert (bp): 5330
  Total vector size (bp): 7352
  Vector type: Bacterial Expression
Growth in bacteria
  Bacterial resistance: Kanamycin, 50 μg/mL
  Growth temperature: 37°C
  Growth strain: DH5alpha
  Growth instructions: Supplement with 1% glucose is recommended to suppress leaky expression.
  Copy number: Low Copy
Gene/Insert
  Gene/Insert name: MsePCNA1-PdR fusion protein
  Species: Synthetic; Pseudomonas putida, Metallosphaera sedula
  Insert size (bp): 2020
  Promoter: T7 promoter
  Tag / fusion protein: His6 tag (N terminal on backbone)
  Cloning method: Restriction Enzyme; 5′ cloning site NdeI (not destroyed); 3′ cloning site BamHI (not destroyed)
  Sequencing primers: 5′ T7; 3′ T7 Terminal
Terms and licenses: Academic/Nonprofit Terms; Industry Terms: Not Available to Industry
How to cite: pM1R was a gift from Teruyuki Nagamune (Addgene plasmid # 108208 ; http://n2t.net/addgene:108208 ; RRID:Addgene_108208)
