[The description below was written by a language model from this plasmid's Addgene catalogue record and pLannotate feature annotations shown in this document.]
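Description:
pM1R is a bacterial expression plasmid built on the pET-28b(+) backbone for producing a synthetic fusion protein, MsePCNA1-PdR, in E. coli. The roughly 2 kb insert was cloned between the NdeI and BamHI sites and joins PCNA1, one subunit of the heterotrimeric sliding-clamp protein of the archaeon Metallosphaera sedula, to putidaredoxin reductase (PdR, CamA) from Pseudomonas putida. PdR is the NADH-dependent flavoprotein that passes electrons via putidaredoxin to cytochrome P450cam. The feature table annotates only the camA portion of the open reading frame. The unannotated stretch upstream of it presumably corresponds to the PCNA1 segment and any linker, although the annotation does not confirm this.

Expression is driven by a T7 promoter with an adjacent lac operator and the T7 gene 10 ribosome binding site, and it ends at the T7 terminator. The plasmid-borne lacI gene supplies repressor, so transcription is IPTG-inducible in hosts that provide T7 RNA polymerase. The backbone contributes an N-terminal His6 tag followed by a thrombin cleavage site for affinity purification. A second His-tag sequence is detected downstream of the insert, but the record lists only the N-terminal tag, so it may lie beyond the insert's stop codon. Selection is by kanamycin resistance. Replication relies on a pBR322-type origin with rop and bom, consistent with the low-copy designation, and an f1 origin is also present.

The associated publication title indicates that the fusion serves as one component of a stable artificial multienzyme complex, with the M. sedula PCNA heterotrimer acting as the assembly scaffold.
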