Features (pLannotate 1.2.2; 21 found; start..end, strand, type, name):
      1..19      +  promoter       T7 promoter: promoter for bacteriophage T7 RNA polymerase
     20..44      +  protein_bind   lac operator: The lac repressor binds to the lac operator to inhibit transcription in E. coli. This inhibition can be relieved by adding lactose or isopropyl-β-D-thiogalactopyranoside (IPTG). lac repressor encoded by lacI
     59..81      +  RBS            RBS: efficient ribosome binding site from bacteriophage T7 gene 10 (Olins and Rangwala, 1989)
    100..116     +  CDS            capTEV™ (fragment): composite tag for in vivo biotinylation, TEV protease cleavage, and 6xHis tagging
    127..144     +  CDS            thrombin site: thrombin recognition and cleavage site
    898..2163    +  CDS            camA: CAMA_PSEPU - Experimental evidence at protein level: Swiss-Prot protein existence level 1. The oxidation of camphor by cytochrome P450-CAM CamC requires the participation of the flavoprotein, putidaredoxin reductase CamA, and the iron-sulfur protein, putidaredoxin CamB, to mediate the transfer of electrons from NADH to P450 for oxygen activation. From Pseudomonas putida (Arthrobacter siderocapsulatus).
   2213..2230    +  CDS            9xHis (fragment): 9xHis affinity tag
   2240..2289    +  CDS            SET1 (fragment): solubility-enhancement tag derived from T7 phage gene 10B
   2297..2344    +  terminator     T7 terminator: transcription terminator for bacteriophage T7 RNA polymerase
   2381..2809    +  rep_origin     f1 ori (sequence partly withheld): f1 bacteriophage origin of replication; arrow indicates direction of (+) strand synthesis
   2862..2919    +  promoter       AmpR promoter (fragment): bla
   2928..3743    -  CDS            KanR: aminoglycoside phosphotransferase; aph(3')-Ia; confers resistance to kanamycin in bacteria or G418 (Geneticin®) in eukaryotes
   3865..4453    +  rep_origin     ori: high-copy-number ColE1/pMB1/pBR322/pUC origin of replication
   4639..4778    -  misc_feature   bom: basis of mobility region from pBR322
   4880..5071    -  CDS            rop: Rop protein, which maintains plasmids at low copy number; rop
   5088..5468    +  CDS            YPB1_ECOLX: Protein predicted: Swiss-Prot protein existence level 4. From Escherichia coli.
   5540..5831    -  CDS            TcR (fragment): tetracycline efflux protein; tet; confers resistance to tetracycline
   5846..5867    -  protein_bind   CAP binding site: CAP binding activates transcription in the presence of cAMP. E. coli catabolite activator protein
   5880..6962    -  CDS            lacI: lac repressor; lacI; The lac repressor binds to the lac operator to inhibit transcription in E. coli. This inhibition can be relieved by adding lactose or isopropyl-β-D-thiogalactopyranoside (IPTG).
   6963..7040    -  promoter       lacI promoter: lacI
   7048..7327    -  CDS            TcR (fragment): tetracycline efflux protein; tet; confers resistance to tetracycline
>Addgene plasmid #108208 | pM1R | addgene full sequence | sequence record 209048 | Addgene NGS Result
TAATACGACTCACTATAGGGGAATTGTGAGCGGATAACAATTCCCCTCTAGAAATAATTTTGTTTAACTT
TAAGAAGGAGATATACCATGGGCAGCAGCCATCATCATCATCATCACAGCAGCGGCCTGGTGCCGCGCGG
CAGCCATATGTTCCGTGCAATCTATGGTAGCTCTCGTGACTTCTATTACATCGTGTCTAGCATTAGCAAA
ATCAGCGACGAGCTGACCCTGAACTTCACTGAAGAGGGCATCGGCTCCAAGTATCTGACCGATGACAAGG
TTATGATGGGTGTGGTTGAAATTGGTAAAGACGCTCTGGAAGAATACTCTATCGAGAAGCCGATTTCTGT
GAAGCTGAACCTGGGCGAACTGAAAAAGATCCTGTCCAAGATGAAGGGCCGCAGCTCCGTGGAGATTACT
GAAACCAACGAAGGCATCCGCATCAGCATGAAGGACGAGAAAACCGGCACCCGCTCCTCTCTGTCCATCA
AGGCGGAAAAAGGTGAACCGCAGATTCTGAAAGAGCCGTCTGTTGCGCACTCTGTTACTATGGGTATTGG
CGGTGACATCCTGAGCATCCTGGTGGATGAATCCATGCAGGTTGGCGAGGAAGTGGAAATCAAAGCGGAG
GATGACCACGTGAGCTTCGAGGTTGAGGAAGCTGGCAAGAAATACTCCGCGGTGCTGAAGAACGGTAAAC
CGCTGACTAAACTGGAAATTGAGAAACAGGGCTCCAGCCGTTACTCCCTGGCGATTCTGGAGAAAGTTAG
CAGCGCACTGTCCTTCTCCAAAGAGATTGAGATCGGTTTCGGTGCGGGTATTCCGATGAAACTGACTGCG
CCGCTGGAAAAGGGCGCAGGCATTCGTTTCTGGGTTGCTCCGCGTCTGGGAGGTAGCATGAACGCAAACG
ACAACGTGGTGATTGTTGGCACTGGTCTGGCTGGCGTTGAAGTTGCGTTTGGTCTGCGTGCAAGCGGCTG
GGAAGGTAACATCCGCCTGGTGGGTGATGCGACTGTTATTCCGCACCACCTGCCGCCGCTGTCTAAAGCG
TACCTGGCGGGCAAGGCGACTGCGGAGTCTCTGTACCTGCGCACTCCGGATGCTTACGCGGCTCAGAACA
TCCAGCTGCTGGGCGGTACCCAGGTTACCGCGATTAACCGTGACCGTCAGCAGGTGATTCTGTCTGATGG
CCGTGCACTGGATTATGATCGTCTGGTGCTGGCAACTGGCGGTCGTCCGCGTCCGCTGCCGGTGGCTAGC
GGCGCTGTTGGTAAAGCAAACAACTTCCGTTATCTGCGTACCCTGGAAGACGCAGAATGCATCCGTCGCC
AGCTGATTGCGGACAACCGTCTGGTTGTTATCGGTGGCGGCTACATCGGTCTGGAGGTTGCTGCTACTGC
GATCAAAGCGAACATGCACGTGACTCTGCTGGACACTGCTGCGCGTGTTCTGGAACGTGTGACTGCTCCG
CCGGTGAGCGCATTCTACGAGCATCTGCACCGCGAAGCTGGTGTGGACATTCGTACTGGTACTCAGGTTT
GCGGCTTTGAAATGTCTACCGATCAGCAGAAAGTTACTGCGGTTCTGTGCGAAGACGGCACTCGTCTGCC
GGCTGATCTGGTTATTGCGGGTATTGGCCTGATCCCGAACTGCGAACTGGCATCCGCAGCGGGCCTGCAG
GTTGACAACGGCATCGTGATCAACGAGCACATGCAGACTAGCGATCCGCTGATTATGGCAGTGGGCGATT
GTGCGCGTTTCCACTCTCAGCTGTATGACCGTTGGGTTCGCATCGAAAGCGTGCCGAACGCGCTGGAACA
GGCGCGTAAAATCGCAGCAATCCTGTGCGGTAAAGTTCCGCGTGACGAGGCGGCTCCGTGGTTTTGGAGC
GACCAGTATGAAATCGGCCTGAAAATGGTGGGCCTGTCCGAAGGTTACGACCGTATCATCGTTCGTGGCT
CTCTGGCGCAGCCGGACTTCTCTGTTTTCTATCTGCAGGGTGATCGCGTTCTGGCAGTTGACACTGTGAA
CCGTCCGGTGGAATTTAACCAGTCTAAACAGATCATTACTGATCGCCTGCCGGTTGAGCCGAACCTGCTG
GGTGACGAATCTGTGCCGCTGAAGGAGATCATCGCGGCTGCAAAAGCTGAACTGTCTTCTGCGTGAGGAT
CCGAATTCGAGCTCCGTCGACAAGCTTGCGGCCGCACTCGAGCACCACCACCACCACCACTGAGATCCGG
CTGCTAACAAAGCCCGAAAGGAAGCTGAGTTGGCTGCTGCCACCGCTGAGCAATAACTAGCATAACCCCT
TGGGGCCTCTAAACGGGTCTTGAGGGGTTTTTTGCTGAAAGGAGGAACTATATCCGGATTGGCGAATGGG
[124 nt withheld, positions 2381-2504]
C
[91 nt withheld, positions 2506-2596]
A
[49 nt withheld, positions 2598-2646]
CCTTTGACGTTGGAGTCCACGTTCTTT
[37 nt withheld, positions 2674-2710]
ACCCTATCTCGGTCTATTCTTTTGATTTATAAGGGATTTTGCCGATTTCGGCCTATTGGTTAAAAAATGA
GCTGATTTAACAAAAATTTAACGCGAATTTTAACAAAATATTAACGCTTACAATTTAGGTGGCACTTTTC
GGGGAAATGTGCGCGGAACCCCTATTTGTTTATTTTTCTAAATACATTCAAATATGTATCCGCTCATGAA
TTAATTCTTAGAAAAACTCATCGAGCATCAAATGAAACTGCAATTTATTCATATCAGGATTATCAATACC
ATATTTTTGAAAAAGCCGTTTCTGTAATGAAGGAGAAAACTCACCGAGGCAGTTCCATAGGATGGCAAGA
TCCTGGTATCGGTCTGCGATTCCGACTCGTCCAACATCAATACAACCTATTAATTTCCCCTCGTCAAAAA
TAAGGTTATCAAGTGAGAAATCACCATGAGTGACGACTGAATCCGGTGAGAATGGCAAAAGTTTATGCAT
TTCTTTCCAGACTTGTTCAACAGGCCAGCCATTACGCTCGTCATCAAAATCACTCGCATCAACCAAACCG
TTATTCATTCGTGATTGCGCCTGAGCGAGACGAAATACGCGATCGCTGTTAAAAGGACAATTACAAACAG
GAATCGAATGCAACCGGCGCAGGAACACTGCCAGCGCATCAACAATATTTTCACCTGAATCAGGATATTC
TTCTAATACCTGGAATGCTGTTTTCCCGGGGATCGCAGTGGTGAGTAACCATGCATCATCAGGAGTACGG
ATAAAATGCTTGATGGTCGGAAGAGGCATAAATTCCGTCAGCCAGTTTAGTCTGACCATCTCATCTGTAA
CATCATTGGCAACGCTACCTTTGCCATGTTTCAGAAACAACTCTGGCGCATCGGGCTTCCCATACAATCG
ATAGATTGTCGCACCTGATTGCCCGACATTATCGCGAGCCCATTTATACCCATATAAATCAGCATCCATG
TTGGAATTTAATCGCGGCCTAGAGCAAGACGTTTCCCGTTGAATATGGCTCATAACACCCCTTGTATTAC
TGTTTATGTAAGCAGACAGTTTTATTGTTCATGACCAAAATCCCTTAACGTGAGTTTTCGTTCCACTGAG
CGTCAGACCCCGTAGAAAAGATCAAAGGATCTTCTTGAGATCCTTTTTTTCTGCGCGTAATCTGCTGCTT
GCAAACAAAAAAACCACCGCTACCAGCGGTGGTTTGTTTGCCGGATCAAGAGCTACCAACTCTTTTTCCG
AAGGTAACTGGCTTCAGCAGAGCGCAGATACCAAATACTGTCCTTCTAGTGTAGCCGTAGTTAGGCCACC
ACTTCAAGAACTCTGTAGCACCGCCTACATACCTCGCTCTGCTAATCCTGTTACCAGTGGCTGCTGCCAG
TGGCGATAAGTCGTGTCTTACCGGGTTGGACTCAAGACGATAGTTACCGGATAAGGCGCAGCGGTCGGGC
TGAACGGGGGGTTCGTGCACACAGCCCAGCTTGGAGCGAACGACCTACACCGAACTGAGATACCTACAGC
GTGAGCTATGAGAAAGCGCCACGCTTCCCGAAGGGAGAAAGGCGGACAGGTATCCGGTAAGCGGCAGGGT
CGGAACAGGAGAGCGCACGAGGGAGCTTCCAGGGGGAAACGCCTGGTATCTTTATAGTCCTGTCGGGTTT
CGCCACCTCTGACTTGAGCGTCGATTTTTGTGATGCTCGTCAGGGGGGCGGAGCCTATGGAAAAACGCCA
GCAACGCGGCCTTTTTACGGTTCCTGGCCTTTTGCTGGCCTTTTGCTCACATGTTCTTTCCTGCGTTATC
CCCTGATTCTGTGGATAACCGTATTACCGCCTTTGAGTGAGCTGATACCGCTCGCCGCAGCCGAACGACC
GAGCGCAGCGAGTCAGTGAGCGAGGAAGCGGAAGAGCGCCTGATGCGGTATTTTCTCCTTACGCATCTGT
GCGGTATTTCACACCGCAATGGTGCACTCTCAGTACAATCTGCTCTGATGCCGCATAGTTAAGCCAGTAT
ACACTCCGCTATCGCTACGTGACTGGGTCATGGCTGCGCCCCGACACCCGCCAACACCCGCTGACGCGCC
CTGACGGGCTTGTCTGCTCCCGGCATCCGCTTACAGACAAGCTGTGACCGTCTCCGGGAGCTGCATGTGT
CAGAGGTTTTCACCGTCATCACCGAAACGCGCGAGGCAGCTGCGGTAAAGCTCATCAGCGTGGTCGTGAA
GCGATTCACAGATGTCTGCCTGTTCATCCGCGTCCAGCTCGTTGAGTTTCTCCAGAAGCGTTAATGTCTG
GCTTCTGATAAAGCGGGCCATGTTAAGGGCGGTTTTTTCCTGTTTGGTCACTGATGCCTCCGTGTAAGGG
GGATTTCTGTTCATGGGGGTAATGATACCGATGAAACGAGAGAGGATGCTCACGATACGGGTTACTGATG
ATGAACATGCCCGGTTACTGGAACGTTGTGAGGGTAAACAACTGGCGGTATGGATGCGGCGGGACCAGAG
AAAAATCACTCAGGGTCAATGCCAGCGCTTCGTTAATACAGATGTAGGTGTTCCACAGGGTAGCCAGCAG
CATCCTGCGATGCAGATCCGGAACATAATGGTGCAGGGCGCTGACTTCCGCGTTTCCAGACTTTACGAAA
CACGGAAACCGAAGACCATTCATGTTGTTGCTCAGGTCGCAGACGTTTTGCAGCAGCAGTCGCTTCACGT
TCGCTCGCGTATCGGTGATTCATTCTGCTAACCAGTAAGGCAACCCCGCCAGCCTAGCCGGGTCCTCAAC
GACAGGAGCACGATCATGCGCACCCGTGGGGCCGCCATGCCGGCGATAATGGCCTGCTTCTCGCCGAAAC
GTTTGGTGGCGGGACCAGTGACGAAGGCTTGAGCGAGGGCGTGCAAGATTCCGAATACCGCAAGCGACAG
GCCGATCATCGTCGCGCTCCAGCGAAAGCGGTCCTCGCCGAAAATGACCCAGAGCGCTGCCGGCACCTGT
CCTACGAGTTGCATGATAAAGAAGACAGTCATAAGTGCGGCGACGATAGTCATGCCCCGCGCCCACCGGA
AGGAGCTGACTGGGTTGAAGGCTCTCAAGGGCATCGGTCGAGATCCCGGTGCCTAATGAGTGAGCTAACT
TACATTAATTGCGTTGCGCTCACTGCCCGCTTTCCAGTCGGGAAACCTGTCGTGCCAGCTGCATTAATGA
ATCGGCCAACGCGCGGGGAGAGGCGGTTTGCGTATTGGGCGCCAGGGTGGTTTTTCTTTTCACCAGTGAG
ACGGGCAACAGCTGATTGCCCTTCACCGCCTGGCCCTGAGAGAGTTGCAGCAAGCGGTCCACGCTGGTTT
GCCCCAGCAGGCGAAAATCCTGTTTGATGGTGGTTAACGGCGGGATATAACATGAGCTGTCTTCGGTATC
GTCGTATCCCACTACCGAGATATCCGCACCAACGCGCAGCCCGGACTCGGTAATGGCGCGCATTGCGCCC
AGCGCCATCTGATCGTTGGCAACCAGCATCGCAGTGGGAACGATGCCCTCATTCAGCATTTGCATGGTTT
GTTGAAAACCGGACATGGCACTCCAGTCGCCTTCCCGTTCCGCTATCGGCTGAATTTGATTGCGAGTGAG
ATATTTATGCCAGCCAGCCAGACGCAGACGCGCCGAGACAGAACTTAATGGGCCCGCTAACAGCGCGATT
TGCTGGTGACCCAATGCGACCAGATGCTCCACGCCCAGTCGCGTACCGTCTTCATGGGAGAAAATAATAC
TGTTGATGGGTGTCTGGTCAGAGACATCAAGAAATAACGCCGGAACATTAGTGCAGGCAGCTTCCACAGC
AATGGCATCCTGGTCATCCAGCGGATAGTTAATGATCAGCCCACTGACGCGTTGCGCGAGAAGATTGTGC
ACCGCCGCTTTACAGGCTTCGACGCCGCTTCGTTCTACCATCGACACCACCACGCTGGCACCCAGTTGAT
CGGCGCGAGATTTAATCGCCGCGACAATTTGCGACGGCGCGTGCAGGGCCAGACTGGAGGTGGCAACGCC
AATCAGCAACGACTGTTTGCCCGCCAGTTGTTGTGCCACGCGGTTGGGAATGTAATTCAGCTCCGCCATC
GCCGCTTCCACTTTTTCCCGCGTTTTCGCAGAAACGTGGCTGGCCTGGTTCACCACGCGGGAAACGGTCT
GATAAGAGACACCGGCATACTCTGCGACATCGTATAACGTTACTGGTTTCACATTCACCACCCTGAATTG
ACTCTCTTCCGGGCGCTATCATGCCATACCGCGAAAGGTTTTGCGCCATTCGATGGTGTCCGGGATCTCG
ACGCTCTCCCTTATGCGACTCCTGCATTAGGAAGCAGCCCAGTAGTAGGTTGAGGCCGTTGAGCACCGCC
GCCGCAAGGAATGGTGCATGCAAGGAGATGGCGCCCAACAGTCCCCCGGCCACGGGGCCTGCCACCATAC
CCACGCCGAAACAAGCGCTCATGAGCCCGAAGTGGCGAGCCCGATCTTCCCCATCGGTGATGTCGGCGAT
ATAGGCGCCAGCAACCGCACCTGTGGCGCCGGTGATGCCGGCCACGATGCGTCCGGCGTAGAGGATCGAG
ATCTCGATCCCGCGAAAT
